>Addgene plasmid #221997 | TL1 alphaL_DdCBE 1-2-3 (right, DddA11-N) | addgene full sequence | sequence record 438639 | Addgene NGS Result
GCACATTTCCCCGAAAAGTGCCACCTGACGTCGACGGATCGGGAGATCTCCCGATCCCCTATGGTGCACT
CTCAGTACAATCTGCTCTGATGCCGCATAGTTAAGCCAGTATCTGCTCCCTGCTTGTGTGTTGGAGGTCG
CTGAGTAGTGCGCGAGCAAAATTTAAGCTACAACAAGGCAAGGCTTGACCGACAATTGCATGAAGAATCT
GCTTAGGGTTAGGCGTTTTGCGCTGCTTCGCGATGTACGGGCCAGATATACGCGTTGACATTGATTATTG
ACTAGTTATTAATAGTAATCAATTACGGGGTCATTAGTTCATAGCCCATATATGGAGTTCCGCGTTACAT
AACTTACGGTAAATGGCCCGCCTGGCTGACCGCCCAACGACCCCCGCCCATTGACGTCAATAATGACGTA
TGTTCCCATAGTAACGCCAATAGGGACTTTCCATTGACGTCAATGGGTGGAGTATTTACGGTAAACTGCC
CACTTGGCAGTACATCAAGTGTATCATATGCCAAGTACGCCCCCTATTGACGTCAATGACGGTAAATGGC
CCGCCTGGCATTATGCCCAGTACATGACCTTATGGGACTTTCCTACTTGGCAGTACATCTACGTATTAGT
CATCGCTATTACCATGGTGATGCGGTTTTGGCAGTACATCAATGGGCGTGGATAGCGGTTTGACTCACGG
GGATTTCCAAGTCTCCACCCCATTGACGTCAATGGGAGTTTGTTTTGGCACCAAAATCAACGGGACTTTC
CAAAATGTCGTAACAACTCCGCCCCATTGACGCAAATGGGCGGTAGGCGTGTACGGTGGGAGGTCTATAT
AAGCAGAGCTCTCTGGCTAACTAGAGAACCCACTGCTTACTGGCTTATCGAAATTAATACGACTCACTAT
AGGGAGACCCAAGCTGGCTAGCACCATGGCCTCCGTTCTGACCCCGCTGCTGCTGCGTGGCCTGACCGGC
TCCGCTCGTCGTCTGCCAGTTCCGCGTGCGAAAATCCATTCCCTGGACTACAAAGACCATGACGGTGATT
ATAAAGATCATGACATCGATTACAAGGATGACGATGACAAGATGGACATCGCGGATCTGCGTACCCTGGG
TTACAGCCAGCAGCAGCAGGAGAAGATCAAGCCGAAGGTGCGCAGCACCGTGGCTCAGCACCACGAAGCC
CTGGTGGGCCACGGTTTCACCCACGCTCACATCGTGGCCCTGAGCCAGCACCCAGCCGCGCTGGGCACCG
TGGCCGTGAAATATCAGGACATGATTGCTGCCCTGCCAGAGGCCACCCATGAAGCTATTGTGGGCGTGGG
CAAGCAGTGGAGCGGTGCTCGTGCGCTGGAGGCGCTGCTGACCGTGGCTGGTGAACTGCGTGGTCCGCCG
CTGCAGCTGGATACCGGCCAGCTGCTGAAAATCGCGAAACGTGGCGGTGTGACCGCTGTGGAAGCTGTGC
ATGCCTGGCGTAATGCTCTGACCGGTGCCCCCCTGAACCTGACCCCGGACCAAGTGGTGGCTATCGCCAG
CAACATTGGCGGCAAGCAAGCGCTCGAAACGGTGCAGCGGCTGTTGCCGGTGCTGTGCCAGGACCATGGC
CTGACCCCGGACCAAGTGGTGGCTATCGCCAGCAACATTGGCGGCAAGCAAGCGCTCGAAACGGTGCAGC
GGCTGTTGCCGGTGCTGTGCCAGGACCATGGCCTGACCCCGGACCAAGTGGTGGCTATCGCCAGCAACAA
TGGCGGCAAGCAAGCGCTCGAAACGGTGCAGCGGCTGTTGCCGGTGCTGTGCCAGGACCATGGCCTGACC
CCGGACCAAGTGGTGGCTATCGCCAGCAACGGTGGCGGCAAGCAAGCGCTCGAAACGGTGCAGCGGCTGT
TGCCGGTGCTGTGCCAGGACCATGGCCTGACCCCGGACCAAGTGGTGGCTATCGCCAGCAACGGTGGCGG
CAAGCAAGCGCTCGAAACGGTGCAGCGGCTGTTGCCGGTGCTGTGCCAGGACCATGGCCTGACCCCGGAC
CAAGTGGTGGCTATCGCCAGCAACGGTGGCGGCAAGCAAGCGCTCGAAACGGTGCAGCGGCTGTTGCCGG
TGCTGTGCCAGGACCATGGCCTGACCCCGGACCAAGTGGTGGCTATCGCCAGCAACGGTGGCGGCAAGCA
AGCGCTCGAAACGGTGCAGCGGCTGTTGCCGGTGCTGTGCCAGGACCATGGCCTCACACCCGATCAGGTC
GTGGCTATCGCCAGCAACATTGGCGGCAAGCAAGCGCTCGAAACGGTGCAGCGGCTGTTGCCGGTGCTGT
GCCAGGACCATGGCCTGACCCCGGACCAAGTGGTGGCTATCGCCAGCAACGGTGGCGGCAAGCAAGCGCT
CGAAACGGTGCAGCGGCTGTTGCCGGTGCTGTGCCAGGACCATGGCCTGACCCCGGACCAAGTGGTGGCT
ATCGCCAGCAACAATGGCGGCAAGCAAGCGCTCGAAACGGTGCAGCGGCTGTTGCCGGTGCTGTGCCAGG
ACCATGGCCTGACTCCGGACCAAGTGGTGGCTATCGCCAGCCACGATGGCGGCAAGCAAGCGCTCGAAAC
GGTGCAGCGGCTGTTGCCGGTGCTGTGCCAGGACCATGGCCTGACCCCGGACCAAGTGGTGGCTATCGCC
AGCAACAATGGCGGCAAGCAAGCGCTCGAAACGGTGCAGCGGCTGTTGCCGGTGCTGTGCCAGGACCATG
GCCTGACCCCGGACCAAGTGGTGGCTATCGCCAGCAACATTGGCGGCAAGCAAGCGCTCGAAACGGTGCA
GCGGCTGTTGCCGGTGCTGTGCCAGGACCATGGCCTGACCCCGGACCAAGTGGTGGCTATCGCCAGCAAC
GGTGGCGGCAAGCAAGCGCTCGAAACGGTGCAGCGGCTGTTGCCGGTGCTGTGCCAGGACCATGGCCTGA
CCCCGGACCAAGTGGTGGCTATCGCCAGCAACGGTGGCGGCAAGCAAGCGCTCGAAACGGTGCAGCGGCT
GTTGCCGGTGCTGTGCCAGGACCATGGCCTGACCCCGGACCAAGTGGTGGCTATCGCCAGCAACATTGGC
GGCAAGCAAGCGCTCGAAAGCATTGTGGCCCAGCTGAGCCGGCCTGATCCGGCGTTGGCCGCGTTGACCA
ACGATCACCTGGTGGCCCTGGCCTGCCTGGGCGGTCGTCCGGCCCTGGATGCGGTGAAGAAAGGCCTGGG
TGGATCCGGCAGCTACGCCCTGGGTCCGTATCAGATTAGCGCCCCGCAGCTGCCAGCTTACAATGGTCAG
ACCGTGGGTACCTTCTACTATGTGAACGACGCGGGCGGTCTGGAGAGCAAGGTGTTTATCAGCGGCGGTC
CAACCCCGTACCCAAACTATGTCAGTGCCGGTCATGTGGAGGGTCAGAGCGCCCTGTTCATGCGTGATAA
CGGCATCAGCGAGGGTCTGGTGTTCCACAACAACCCGAAAGGCACCTGCGGTTTTTGCGTGAACATGATC
GAGACCCTGCTGCCGGAAAACGCGAAAATGACCGTGGTGCCGCCGGAAGGTTCTGGCGGCTCAACTAATC
TGAGCGACATCATTGAGAAGGAGACTGGGAAACAGCTGGTCATTCAGGAGTCCATCCTGATGCTGCCTGA
GGAGGTGGAGGAAGTGATCGGCAACAAGCCAGAGTCTGACATCCTGGTGCACACCGCCTACGACGAGTCC
ACAGATGAGAATGTGATGCTGCTGACCTCTGACGCCCCCGAGTATAAGCCTTGGGCCCTGGTCATCCAGG
ATTCTAACGGCGAGAATAAGATCAAGATGCTGTGATAAGGGGTCTTTGTCCTCTGTACTGTCTCTCTCCT
TGCCCCTAACCCAAAAAGCTTCATTTTTCTGTGTAGGCTGCACAAGAGCCTTGATTGAAGATATATTCTT
TCTGAACAGTATTTAAGGTTTCCAATAAAATGTACACCCCTCAGAACTTCTGAGGCGGAAAGAACCAGCT
GGGGCTCTAGGGGGTATCCCC
[124 nt withheld, positions 4012-4135]
C
[91 nt withheld, positions 4137-4227]
A
[49 nt withheld, positions 4229-4277]
CCTTTGACGTTGGAGTCCACGTTCTTT
[37 nt withheld, positions 4305-4341]
ACCCTATCTCGGTCTATTCTTTTGATTTATAAGGGATTTTGCCGATTTCGGCCTATTGGTTAAAAAATGA
GCTGATTTAACAAAAATTTAACGCGAATTAATTCTGTGGAATGTGTGTCAGTTAGGGTGTGGAAAGTCCC
CAGGCTCCCCAGCAGGCAGAAGTATGCAAAGCATGCATCTCAATTAGTCAGCAACCAGGTGTGGAAAGTC
CCCAGGCTCCCCAGCAGGCAGAAGTATGCAAAGCATGCATCTCAATTAGTCAGCAACCATAGTCCCGCCC
CTAACTCCGCCCATCCCGCCCCTAACTCCGCCCAGTTCCGCCCATTCTCCGCCCCATGGCTGACTAATTT
TTTTTATTTATGCAGAGGCCGAGGCCGCCTCTGCCTCTGAGCTATTCCAGAAGTAGTGAGGAGGCTTTTT
TGGAGGCCTAGGCTTTTGCAAAAAGCTCCCGGGAGCTTGTATATCCATTTTCGGATCTGATCAGCACGTG
TTGACAATTAATCATCGGCATAGTATATCGGCATAGTATAATACGACAAGGTGAGGAACTAAACCATGGC
CAAGCCTTTGTCTCAAGAAGAATCCACCCTCATTGAAAGAGCAACGGCTACAATCAACAGCATCCCCATC
TCTGAAGACTACAGCGTCGCCAGCGCAGCTCTCTCTAGCGACGGCCGCATCTTCACTGGTGTCAATGTAT
ATCATTTTACTGGGGGACCTTGTGCAGAACTCGTGGTGCTGGGCACTGCTGCTGCTGCGGCAGCTGGCAA
CCTGACTTGTATCGTCGCGATCGGAAATGAGAACAGGGGCATCTTGAGCCCCTGCGGACGGTGCCGACAG
GTGCTTCTCGATCTGCATCCTGGGATCAAAGCCATAGTGAAGGACAGTGATGGACAGCCGACGGCAGTTG
GGATTCGTGAATTGCTGCCCTCTGGTTATGTGTGGGAGGGCTAAGCACTTCGTGGCCGAGGAGCAGGACT
GACACGTGCTACGAGATTTCGATTCCACCGCCGCCTTCTATGAAAGGTTGGGCTTCGGAATCGTTTTCCG
GGACGCCGGCTGGATGATCCTCCAGCGCGGGGATCTCATGCTGGAGTTCTTCGCCCACCCCAACTTGTTT
ATTGCAGCTTATAATGGTTACAAATAAAGCAATAGCATCACAAATTTCACAAATAAAGCATTTTTTTCAC
TGCATTCTAGTTGTGGTTTGTCCAAACTCATCAATGTATCTTATCATGTCTGTATACCGTCGACCTCTAG
CTAGAGCTTGGCGTAATCATGGTCATAGCTGTTTCCTGTGTGAAATTGTTATCCGCTCACAATTCCACAC
AACATACGAGCCGGAAGCATAAAGTGTAAAGCCTGGGGTGCCTAATGAGTGAGCTAACTCACATTAATTG
CGTTGCGCTCACTGCCCGCTTTCCAGTCGGGAAACCTGTCGTGCCAGCTGCATTAATGAATCGGCCAACG
CGCGGGGAGAGGCGGTTTGCGTATTGGGCGCTCTTCCGCTTCCTCGCTCACTGACTCGCTGCGCTCGGTC
GTTCGGCTGCGGCGAGCGGTATCAGCTCACTCAAAGGCGGTAATACGGTTATCCACAGAATCAGGGGATA
ACGCAGGAAAGAACATGTGAGCAAAAGGCCAGCAAAAGGCCAGGAACCGTAAAAAGGCCGCGTTGCTGGC
GTTTTTCCATAGGCTCCGCCCCCCTGACGAGCATCACAAAAATCGACGCTCAAGTCAGAGGTGGCGAAAC
CCGACAGGACTATAAAGATACCAGGCGTTTCCCCCTGGAAGCTCCCTCGTGCGCTCTCCTGTTCCGACCC
TGCCGCTTACCGGATACCTGTCCGCCTTTCTCCCTTCGGGAAGCGTGGCGCTTTCTCATAGCTCACGCTG
TAGGTATCTCAGTTCGGTGTAGGTCGTTCGCTCCAAGCTGGGCTGTGTGCACGAACCCCCCGTTCAGCCC
GACCGCTGCGCCTTATCCGGTAACTATCGTCTTGAGTCCAACCCGGTAAGACACGACTTATCGCCACTGG
CAGCAGCCACTGGTAACAGGATTAGCAGAGCGAGGTATGTAGGCGGTGCTACAGAGTTCTTGAAGTGGTG
GCCTAACTACGGCTACACTAGAAGAACAGTATTTGGTATCTGCGCTCTGCTGAAGCCAGTTACCTTCGGA
AAAAGAGTTGGTAGCTCTTGATCCGGCAAACAAACCACCGCTGGTAGCGGTGGTTTTTTTGTTTGCAAGC
AGCAGATTACGCGCAGAAAAAAAGGATCTCAAGAAGATCCTTTGATCTTTTCTACGGGGTCTGACGCTCA
GTGGAACGAAAACTCACGTTAAGGGATTTTGGTCATGAGATTATCAAAAAGGATCTTCACCTAGATCCTT
TTAAATTAAAAATGAAGTTTTAAATCAATCTAAAGTATATATGAGTAAACTTGGTCTGACAGTTACCAAT
GCTTAATCAGTGAGGCACCTATCTCAGCGATCTGTCTATTTCGTTCATCCATAGTTGCCTGACTCCCCGT
CGTGTAGATAACTACGATACGGGAGGGCTTACCATCTGGCCCCAGTGCTGCAATGATACCGCGAGACCCA
CGCTCACCGGCTCCAGATTTATCAGCAATAAACCAGCCAGCCGGAAGGGCCGAGCGCAGAAGTGGTCCTG
CAACTTTATCCGCCTCCATCCAGTCTATTAATTGTTGCCGGGAAGCTAGAGTAAGTAGTTCGCCAGTTAA
TAGTTTGCGCAACGTTGTTGCCATTGCTACAGGCATCGTGGTGTCACGCTCGTCGTTTGGTATGGCTTCA
TTCAGCTCCGGTTCCCAACGATCAAGGCGAGTTACATGATCCCCCATGTTGTGCAAAAAAGCGGTTAGCT
CCTTCGGTCCTCCGATCGTTGTCAGAAGTAAGTTGGCCGCAGTGTTATCACTCATGGTTATGGCAGCACT
GCATAATTCTCTTACTGTCATGCCATCCGTAAGATGCTTTTCTGTGACTGGTGAGTACTCAACCAAGTCA
TTCTGAGAATAGTGTATGCGGCGACCGAGTTGCTCTTGCCCGGCGTCAATACGGGATAATACCGCGCCAC
ATAGCAGAACTTTAAAAGTGCTCATCATTGGAAAACGTTCTTCGGGGCGAAAACTCTCAAGGATCTTACC
GCTGTTGAGATCCAGTTCGATGTAACCCACTCGTGCACCCAACTGATCTTCAGCATCTTTTACTTTCACC
AGCGTTTCTGGGTGAGCAAAAACAGGAAGGCAAAATGCCGCAAAAAAGGGAATAAGGGCGACACGGAAAT
GTTGAATACTCATACTCTTCCTTTTTCAATATTATTGAAGCATTTATCAGGGTTATTGTCTCATGAGCGG
ATACATATTTGAATGTATTTAGAAAAATAAACAAATAGGGGTTCCGC
Features (pLannotate 1.2.2; 26 found; start..end, strand, type, name):
     60..112     -  misc_feature   bom (fragment): basis of mobility region from pBR322
    267..646     +  enhancer       CMV enhancer: human cytomegalovirus immediate early enhancer
    647..850     +  promoter       CMV promoter: human cytomegalovirus (CMV) immediate early promoter
    846..879     +  LTR            5' LTR (truncated) (fragment): truncated 5' long terminal repeat (LTR) from HIV-1
    895..913     +  promoter       T7 promoter: promoter for bacteriophage T7 RNA polymerase
    942..1025    +  CDS            COX8A (fragment): COX8A_HUMAN - Also known as COX8, COX8L. Experimental evidence at protein level: Swiss-Prot protein existence level 1. Component of the cytochrome c oxidase, the last enzyme in the mitochondrial electron transport chain which drives oxidative phosphorylation. The respiratory chain contains 3 multisubunit complexes succinate dehydrogenase (complex II, CII), ubiquinol- cytochrome c oxidoreductase (cytochrome b-c1 complex, complex III, CIII) and cytochrome c oxidase (complex IV, CIV), that cooperate to transfer electrons derived from NADH and succinate to molecular oxygen, creating an electrochem
   1026..1091    +  CDS            3xFLAG: three tandem FLAG® epitope tags, followed by an enterokinase cleavage site
   1104..1610    +  CDS            avrXa10 (fragment): AVX10_XANOO - Experimental evidence at protein level: Swiss-Prot protein existence level 1. Avirulence protein. Induces the hypersensitive response (HR)in rice plants carrying the resistance gene Xa10. Activity depends on the presence of the core repeat domains; replacement with repeat domains from other proteins (AvrBs3 of X.euvesicatoria (AC P14727) or AvrXa7 of this organism) does not elicit the HR. Probably acts as a transcription factor in its host plant (rice) to induce plant resistance or disease. From Xanthomonas oryzae pv. oryzae.
   3099..3218    +  CDS            avrBs3 (fragment): AVRB3_XANEU - Experimental evidence at protein level: Swiss-Prot protein existence level 1. Avirulence protein. Acts as a transcription factor in C.annuum plants. In susceptible plants lacking the Bs3 resistance gene induces expression of a number of genes, including genes homologous to a family of auxin-induced genes, alpha-expansin genes, pectate lyase, anthocyanidin glucoside rhamnosyl transferase and at least one transcription factor, UPA20. Their expression leads to plant hypertrophy in mesophyll cells, probably mainly mediated by UPA20 (PubMed:17962565). In resistant plants induces the h
   3219..3554    +  CDS            dddA (fragment): DDDA_BURC1 - Experimental evidence at protein level: Swiss-Prot protein existence level 1. Toxic component of a toxin-immunity protein module, which functions as a cellular contact-dependent growth inhibition (CDI) system. CDI modules allow bacteria to communicate with and inhibit the growth of closely related neighboring bacteria in a contact-dependent fashion. Bacteria that have this module inhibit or kill bacteria without it, giving them a growth advantage. Probably specifically inhibited by cognate immunity protein DddI (Probable). The C-terminal 163 residue fragment has double-stranded DN
   3564..3812    +  CDS            UGI: UNGI_BPPB2 - Experimental evidence at protein level: Swiss-Prot protein existence level 1. This protein binds specifically and reversibly to the host uracil-DNA glycosylase, preventing removal of uracil residues from PBS2 DNA by the host uracil-excision repair system. From Bacillus phage PBS2 (Bacteriophage PBS2).
   3970..3991    +  promoter       SV40 promoter (fragment): SV40 enhancer and early promoter
   4012..4440    +  rep_origin     f1 ori (sequence partly withheld): f1 bacteriophage origin of replication; arrow indicates direction of (+) strand synthesis
   4454..4783    +  promoter       SV40 promoter: SV40 enhancer and early promoter
   4831..4878    +  promoter       EM7 promoter: synthetic bacterial promoter&nbsp
   4897..5295    +  CDS            BSD: blasticidin S deaminase; Aspergillus terreus BSD; confers resistance to blasticidin
   5296..5323    +  CDS            BleoR (fragment): antibiotic-binding protein; Sh ble from Streptoalloteichus hindustanus; confers resistance to bleomycin, phleomycin, and Zeocin™
   5333..5458    +  CDS            ble (fragment): BLE_KLEPN - Experimental evidence at protein level: Swiss-Prot protein existence level 1. Binding protein with a strong affinity to the bleomycin family of antibiotics. Binds to CL990; an antimitotic-antibiotic compound. From Klebsiella pneumoniae.
   5453..5574    +  polyA_signal   SV40 poly(A) signal: SV40 polyadenylation signal
   5647..5663    -  protein_bind   lac operator: The lac repressor binds to the lac operator to inhibit transcription in E. coli. This inhibition can be relieved by adding lactose or isopropyl-β-D-thiogalactopyranoside (IPTG). lac repressor encoded by lacI
   5671..5701    -  promoter       lac promoter: promoter for the E. coli lac operon
   5716..5737    -  protein_bind   CAP binding site: CAP binding activates transcription in the presence of cAMP. E. coli catabolite activator protein
   5750..5842    -  CDS            lacI (fragment): lac repressor; lacI; The lac repressor binds to the lac operator to inhibit transcription in E. coli. This inhibition can be relieved by adding lactose or isopropyl-β-D-thiogalactopyranoside (IPTG).
   6025..6613    -  rep_origin     ori: high-copy-number ColE1/pMB1/pBR322/pUC origin of replication
   6784..7644    -  CDS            AmpR: β-lactamase; bla; confers resistance to ampicillin, carbenicillin, and related antibiotics
   7645..1       -  promoter       AmpR promoter (across the origin): bla
