[The description below was written by a language model from this plasmid's Addgene catalogue record and pLannotate feature annotations shown in this document.]
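Description:
TL1 alphaL_DdCBE 1-2-3 (right, DddA11-N) is a 7,748 bp mammalian expression plasmid on a pCMV backbone that encodes one arm (the "right" half) of a split, TALE-guided mitochondrial cytosine base editor. It is propagated in E. coli through a high-copy ColE1/pUC-type origin with ampicillin selection (AmpR). It also carries an f1 origin and an SV40 promoter/EM7-driven blasticidin S deaminase cassette ending in an SV40 poly(A) signal, which provides blasticidin selection in mammalian cells. The short BleoR/ble, lac and HIV-1 LTR fragments in the annotation appear to be backbone remnants or partial matches rather than functional parts.

The payload is a synthetic fusion expressed from the CMV enhancer/promoter, with a T7 promoter just upstream of the coding region. It begins with the COX8A mitochondrial targeting sequence, which directs import into the mitochondrial matrix, followed by a 3xFLAG tag for detection. Next come a TALE N-terminal domain, the Golden Gate-assembled TL1 TALE repeat array (alphaL-1/2/3 right) and a TALE C-terminal domain. The TALE terminal domains are annotated as avrXa10 and avrBs3 homologues, while the repeat region between them is left unannotated. Fused downstream is the N-terminal split half (1397N) of the double-stranded DNA cytidine deaminase DddA, in the DddA11 variant carrying S1330I, A1341V, N1342S, E1370K and T1380I. A uracil glycosylase inhibitor (UGI) follows, blocking excision of the uracil intermediate, and the record lists an ATP5B 3'UTR after it. BsmBI sites flanking the cloning position are retained.

Because the deaminase half alone is inactive, this plasmid is presumably co-delivered with a partner "left" arm carrying the complementary DddA half. Binding of both arms at adjacent sites reconstitutes the deaminase for C-to-T editing of mitochondrial DNA. The specific target site is not stated in the record.
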