Addgene plasmid #221997: TL1 alphaL_DdCBE 1-2-3 (right, DddA11-N)
Purpose: Expresses mitochondrial cytosine base editor arm in mammalian cells
Depositing lab: Stephen Ekker. Depositing organization: Mayo Foundation for Medical Education and Research. Publication: Unconstrained Precision Mitochondrial Genome Editing with alphaDdCBEs. Castillo SR, Simone BW, Clark KJ, Devaux P, Ekker SC. Hum Gene Ther. 2024 Sep 24. doi: 10.1089/hum.2024.073. PubMed 39212664.
Backbone
  Vector backbone: pCMV
  Backbone size w/o insert (bp): 4717
  Vector type: Mammalian Expression, CRISPR
  Selectable markers: Blasticidin
Growth in bacteria
  Bacterial resistance: Ampicillin, 100 μg/mL
  Growth temperature: 30°C
  Growth strain: NEB Stable
  Copy number: High Copy
Gene/Insert
  Gene/Insert name: COX8A MTS-3xFLAG-TALE NT-T-TL1 TALE repeats (alphaL-1/2/3 right)-TALE CTD-DddA11 1397N-UGI-ATP5B 3'UTR
  Species: Synthetic
  Insert size (bp): 3031
  Mutation: DddA: S1330I, A1341V, N1342S, E1370K, T1380I
  Promoter: CMV
  Tag / fusion protein: 3xFLAG (N terminal on backbone)
  Cloning method: Golden Gate
  Sequencing primers: 5′ T7; 3′ ACACCCGCCGCGCTTAATGC
Terms and licenses: Academic/Nonprofit Terms; Industry Terms: Not Available to Industry
Depositor comments: 5' Cloning Site: BsmBI (Not Destroyed), 3' Cloning Site: BsmBI (Not Destroyed). Please visit https://www.biorxiv.org/content/10.1101/2024.05.13.593977v1 for bioRxiv preprint.
How to cite: TL1 alphaL_DdCBE 1-2-3 (right, DddA11-N) was a gift from Stephen Ekker (Addgene plasmid # 221997 ; http://n2t.net/addgene:221997 ; RRID:Addgene_221997)
