>Addgene plasmid #221997 | TL1 alphaL_DdCBE 1-2-3 (right, DddA11-N) | depositor partial sequence | sequence record 434701 | Partial
ATGGCCTCCGTTCTGACCCCGCTGCTGCTGCGTGGCCTGACCGGCTCCGCTCGTCGTCTGCCAGTTCCGC
GTGCGAAAATCCATTCCCTGGACTACAAAGACCATGACGGTGATTATAAAGATCATGACATCGATTACAA
GGATGACGATGACAAGATGGACATCGCGGATCTGCGTACCCTGGGTTACAGCCAGCAGCAGCAGGAGAAG
ATCAAGCCGAAGGTGCGCAGCACCGTGGCTCAGCACCACGAAGCCCTGGTGGGCCACGGTTTCACCCACG
CTCACATCGTGGCCCTGAGCCAGCACCCAGCCGCGCTGGGCACCGTGGCCGTGAAATATCAGGACATGAT
TGCTGCCCTGCCAGAGGCCACCCATGAAGCTATTGTGGGCGTGGGCAAGCAGTGGAGCGGTGCTCGTGCG
CTGGAGGCGCTGCTGACCGTGGCTGGTGAACTGCGTGGTCCGCCGCTGCAGCTGGATACCGGCCAGCTGC
TGAAAATCGCGAAACGTGGCGGTGTGACCGCTGTGGAAGCTGTGCATGCCTGGCGTAATGCTCTGACCGG
TGCCCCCCTGAACCTGACCCCGGACCAAGTGGTGGCTATCGCCAGCAACATTGGCGGCAAGCAAGCGCTC
GAAACGGTGCAGCGGCTGTTGCCGGTGCTGTGCCAGGACCATGGCCTGACCCCGGACCAAGTGGTGGCTA
TCGCCAGCAACATTGGCGGCAAGCAAGCGCTCGAAACGGTGCAGCGGCTGTTGCCGGTGCTGTGCCAGGA
CCATGGCCTGACCCCGGACCAAGTGGTGGCTATCGCCAGCAACAATGGCGGCAAGCAAGCGCTCGAAACG
GTGCAGCGGCTGTTGCCGGTGCTGTGCCAGGACCATGGCCTGACCCCGGACCAAGTGGTGGCTATCGCCA
GCAACGGTGGCGGCAAGCAAGCGCTCGAAACGGTGCAGCGGCTGTTGCCGGTGCTGTGCCAGGACCATGG
CCTGACCCCGGACCAAGTGGTGGCTATCGCCAGCAACGGTGGCGGCAAGCAAGCGCTCGAAACGGTGCAG
CGGCTGTTGCCGGTGCTGTGCCAGGACCATGGCCTGACCCCGGACCAAGTGGTGGCTATCGCCAGCAACG
GTGGCGGCAAGCAAGCGCTCGAAACGGTGCAGCGGCTGTTGCCGGTGCTGTGCCAGGACCATGGCCTGAC
CCCGGACCAAGTGGTGGCTATCGCCAGCAACGGTGGCGGCAAGCAAGCGCTCGAAACGGTGCAGCGGCTG
TTGCCGGTGCTGTGCCAGGACCATGGCCTCACACCCGATCAGGTCGTGGCTATCGCCAGCAACATTGGCG
GCAAGCAAGCGCTCGAAACGGTGCAGCGGCTGTTGCCGGTGCTGTGCCAGGACCATGGCCTGACCCCGGA
CCAAGTGGTGGCTATCGCCAGCAACGGTGGCGGCAAGCAAGCGCTCGAAACGGTGCAGCGGCTGTTGCCG
GTGCTGTGCCAGGACCATGGCCTGACCCCGGACCAAGTGGTGGCTATCGCCAGCAACAATGGCGGCAAGC
AAGCGCTCGAAACGGTGCAGCGGCTGTTGCCGGTGCTGTGCCAGGACCATGGCCTGACTCCGGACCAAGT
GGTGGCTATCGCCAGCCACGATGGCGGCAAGCAAGCGCTCGAAACGGTGCAGCGGCTGTTGCCGGTGCTG
TGCCAGGACCATGGCCTGACCCCGGACCAAGTGGTGGCTATCGCCAGCAACAATGGCGGCAAGCAAGCGC
TCGAAACGGTGCAGCGGCTGTTGCCGGTGCTGTGCCAGGACCATGGCCTGACCCCGGACCAAGTGGTGGC
TATCGCCAGCAACATTGGCGGCAAGCAAGCGCTCGAAACGGTGCAGCGGCTGTTGCCGGTGCTGTGCCAG
GACCATGGCCTGACCCCGGACCAAGTGGTGGCTATCGCCAGCAACGGTGGCGGCAAGCAAGCGCTCGAAA
CGGTGCAGCGGCTGTTGCCGGTGCTGTGCCAGGACCATGGCCTGACCCCGGACCAAGTGGTGGCTATCGC
CAGCAACGGTGGCGGCAAGCAAGCGCTCGAAACGGTGCAGCGGCTGTTGCCGGTGCTGTGCCAGGACCAT
GGCCTGACCCCGGACCAAGTGGTGGCTATCGCCAGCAACATTGGCGGCAAGCAAGCGCTCGAAAGCATTG
TGGCCCAGCTGAGCCGGCCTGATCCGGCGTTGGCCGCGTTGACCAACGATCACCTGGTGGCCCTGGCCTG
CCTGGGCGGTCGTCCGGCCCTGGATGCGGTGAAGAAAGGCCTGGGTGGATCCGGCAGCTACGCCCTGGGT
CCGTATCAGATTAGCGCCCCGCAGCTGCCAGCTTACAATGGTCAGACCGTGGGTACCTTCTACTATGTGA
ACGACGCGGGCGGTCTGGAGAGCAAGGTGTTTATCAGCGGCGGTCCAACCCCGTACCCAAACTATGTCAG
TGCCGGTCATGTGGAGGGTCAGAGCGCCCTGTTCATGCGTGATAACGGCATCAGCGAGGGTCTGGTGTTC
CACAACAACCCGAAAGGCACCTGCGGTTTTTGCGTGAACATGATCGAGACCCTGCTGCCGGAAAACGCGA
AAATGACCGTGGTGCCGCCGGAAGGTTCTGGCGGCTCAACTAATCTGAGCGACATCATTGAGAAGGAGAC
TGGGAAACAGCTGGTCATTCAGGAGTCCATCCTGATGCTGCCTGAGGAGGTGGAGGAAGTGATCGGCAAC
AAGCCAGAGTCTGACATCCTGGTGCACACCGCCTACGACGAGTCCACAGATGAGAATGTGATGCTGCTGA
CCTCTGACGCCCCCGAGTATAAGCCTTGGGCCCTGGTCATCCAGGATTCTAACGGCGAGAATAAGATCAA
GATGCTGTGATAAGGGGTCTTTGTCCTCTGTACTGTCTCTCTCCTTGCCCCTAACCCAAAAAGCTTCATT
TTTCTGTGTAGGCTGCACAAGAGCCTTGATTGAAGATATATTCTTTCTGAACAGTATTTAAGGTTTCCAA
TAAAATGTACACCCCTCAGAA
